>Addgene plasmid #118437 | pDRF1-GW tagRFP-T2A-mTurquoise2 | depositor full sequence | sequence record 223799 | pDRF1-GW tagRFP-T2A-mTurquoise2 sequence 8472 bps
CAAGCTTCCTGAAACGGAGAAACATAAACAGGCATTGCTGGGATCACCCATACATCACTCTGTTTTGCCT
GACCTTTTCCGGTAATTTGAAAACAAACCCGGTCTCGAAGCGGAGATCCGGCGATAATTACCGCAGAAAT
AAACCCATACACGAGACGTAGAACCAGCCGCACATGGCCGGAGAAACTCCTGCGAGAATTTCGTAAACTC
GCGCGCATTGCATCTGTATTTCCTAATGCGGCACTTCCAGGCCTCGATCGAGACCGTTTATCCATTGCTT
TTTTGTTGTCTTTTTCCCTCGTTCACAGAAAGTCTGAAGAAGCTATAGTAGAACTATGAGCTTTTTTTGT
TTCTGTTTTCCTTTTTTTTTTTTTTACCTCTGTGGAAATTGTTACTCTCACACTCTTTAGTTCGTTTGTT
TGTTTTGTTTATTCCAATTATGACCGGTGACGAAACGTGGTCGATGGTGGGTACCGCTTATGCTCCCCTC
CATTAGTTTCGATTATATAAAAAGGCCAAATATTGTATTATTTTCAAATGTCCTATCATTATCGTCTAAC
ATCTAATTTCTCTTAAATTTTTTCTCTTTCTTTCCTATAACACCAATAGTGAAAATCTTTTTTTCTTCTA
TATCTACAAAAACTTTTTTTTTCTATCAACCTCGTTGATAAATTTTTTCTTTAACAATCGTTAATAATTA
ATTAATTGGAAAATAACCATTTTTTCTCTCTTTTATACACACATTCAAAAGAAAGAAAAAAAATATACCC
CAGCCTCGACTAGTGAATTCGCGGCCATCACAAGTTTGTACAAAAAAGCAGGCTGCTAGCGCTACCGGTC
GCCACCATGGTGTCTAAGGGCGAAGAGCTGATTAAGGAGAACATGCACATGAAGCTCTACATGGAGGGCA
CCGTGAACAACCACCACTTCAAGTGCACATCCGAGGGCGAAGGCAAGCCCTACGAGGGCACCCAGACCAT
GAGAATCAAGGTGGTCGAGGGCGGCCCTCTCCCCTTCGCCTTCGACATCCTGGCTACCAGCTTCATGTAC
GGCAGCAGAACCTTCATCAACCACACCCAGGGCATCCCCGACTTCTTTAAGCAGTCCTTCCCTGAGGGCT
TCACATGGGAGAGAGTCACCACATACGAAGACGGGGGCGTGCTGACCGCTACCCAGGACACCAGCCTCCA
GGACGGCTGCCTCATCTACAACGTCAAGATCAGAGGGGTGAACTTCCCATCCAACGGCCCTGTGATGCAG
AAGAAAACACTCGGCTGGGAGGCCAACACCGAGATGCTGTACCCCGCTGACGGCGGCCTGGAAGGCAGAA
GCGACATGGCCCTGAAGCTCGTGGGCGGGGGCCACCTGATCTGCAACTTCAAGACCACATACAGATCCAA
GAAACCCGCTAAGAACCTCAAGATGCCCGGCGTCTACTATGTGGACCACAGACTGGAAAGAATCAAGGAG
GCCGACAAAGAGACCTACGTCGAGCAGCACGAGGTGGCTGTGGCCAGATACTGCGACCTCCCTAGCAAAC
TGCTGTACAAGTCCGGAGAGGGCAGAGGAAGTCTTCTAACATGCGGTGACGTGGAGGAGAATCCCGGCCC
TGGGGATCCACCGGTCGCCACCATGGTGAGCAAGGGCGAGGAGCTGTTCACCGGGGTGGTGCCCATCCTG
GTCGAGCTGGACGGCGACGTAAACGGCCACAAGTTCAGCGTGTCCGGCGAGGGCGAGGGCGATGCCACCT
ACGGCAAGCTGACCCTGAAGTTCATCTGCACCACCGGCAAGCTGCCCGTGCCCTGGCCCACCCTCGTGAC
CACCCTGTCCTGGGGCGTGCAGTGCTTCGCCCGCTACCCCGACCACATGAAGCAGCACGACTTCTTCAAG
TCCGCCATGCCCGAAGGCTACGTCCAGGAGCGCACCATCTTCTTCAAGGACGACGGCAACTACAAGACCC
GCGCCGAGGTGAAGTTCGAGGGCGACACCCTGGTGAACCGCATCGAGCTGAAGGGCATCGACTTCAAGGA
GGACGGCAACATCCTGGGGCACAAGCTGGAGTACAACTACTTTAGCGACAACGTCTATATCACCGCCGAC
AAGCAGAAGAACGGCATCAAGGCCAACTTCAAGATCCGCCACAACATCGAGGACGGCGGCGTGCAGCTCG
CCGACCACTACCAGCAGAACACCCCCATCGGCGACGGCCCCGTGCTGCTGCCCGACAACCACTACCTGAG
CACCCAGTCCAAGCTGAGCAAAGACCCCAACGAGAAGCGCGATCACATGGTCCTGCTGGAGTTCGTGACC
GCCGCCGGGATCACTCTCGGCATGGACGAGCTGTACAAGTAAAGCGGCCGCACCCAGCTTTCTTGTACAA
AGTGGTGTAGTTAATTCATGATGGCCGCTGCAGGTCGACCTCGAGGGGGGGCCCGGTACCCAATTCGCCC
TATAGTGAGTCGTATTACGCGCGGATCCAGCTTTGGACTTCTTCGCCAGAGGTTTGGTCAAGTCTCCAAT
CAAGGTTGTCGGCTTGTCTACCTTGCCAGAAATTTACGAAAAGATGGAAAAGGGTCAAATCGTTGGTAGA
TACGTTGTTGACACTTCTAAATAAGCGAATTTCTTATGATTTATGATTTTTATTATTAAATAAGTTATAA
AAAAAATAAGTGTATACAAATTTTAAAGTGACTCTTAGGTTTTAAAACGANAATTCTTATTCTTGAGTAA
CTCTTTCCTGTAGGTCAGGTTGCTTTCTCAGGTATAGCATGAGGTCGCTCTTATTGACCACACCTCTACC
GGCATGCCAATTCACTGGCCGTCGTTTTACAACGTCGTGACTGGGAAAACCCTGGCGTTACCCAACTTAA
TCGCCTTGCAGCACATCCCCCTTTCGCCAGCTGGCGTAATAGCGAAGAGGCCCGCACCGATCGCCCTTCC
CAACAGTTGCGCAGCCTGAATGGCGAATGGCGCCTGATGCGGTATTTTCTCCTTACGCATCTGTGCGGTA
TTTCACACCGCATAATCGGATCGTACTTGTTACCCATCATTGAATTTTGAACATCCGAACCTGGGAGTTT
TCCCTGAAACAGATAGTATATTTGAACCTGTATAATAATATATAGTCTAGCGCTTTACGGAAGACAATGT
ATGTATTTCGGTTCCTGGAGAAACTATTGCATCTATTGCATAGGTAATCTTGCACGTCGCATCCCCGGTT
CATTTTCTGCGTTTCCATCTTGCACTTCAATAGCATATCTTTGTTAACGAAGCATCTGTGCTTCATTTTG
TAGAACAAAAATGCAACGCGAGAGCGCTAATTTTTCAAACAAAGAATCTGAGCTGCATTTTTACAGAACA
GAAATGCAACGCGAAAGCGCTATTTTACCAACGAAGAATCTGTGCTTCATTTTTGTAAAACAAAAATGCA
ACGCGAGAGCGCTAATTTTTCAAACAAAGAATCTGAGCTGCATTTTTACAGAACAGAAATGCAACGCGAG
AGCGCTATTTTACCAACAAAGAATCTATACTTCTTTTTTGTTCTACAAAAATGCATCCCGAGAGCGCTAT
TTTTCTAACAAAGCATCTTAGATTACTTTTTTTCTCCTTTGTGCGCTCTATAATGCAGTCTCTTGATAAC
TTTTTGCACTGTAGGTCCGTTAAGGTTAGAAGAAGGCTACTTTGGTGTCTATTTTCTCTTCCATAAAAAA
AGCCTGACTCCACTTCCCGCGTTTACTGATTACTAGCGAAGCTGCGGGTGCATTTTTTCAAGATAAAGGC
ATCCCCGATTATATTCTATACCGATGTGGATTGCGCATACTTTGTGAACAGAAAGTGATAGCGTTGATGA
TTCTTCATTGGTCAGAAAATTATGAACGGTTTCTTCTATTTTGTCTCTATATACTACGTATAGGAAATGT
TTACATTTTCGTATTGTTTTCGATTCACTCTATGAATAGTTCTTACTACAATTTTTTTGTCTAAAGAGTA
ATACTAGAGATAAACATAAAAAATGTAGAGGTCGAGTTTAGATGCAAGTTCAAGGAGCGAAAGGTGGATG
GGTAGGTTATATAGGGATATAGCACAGAGATATATAGCAAAGAGATACTTTTGAGCAATGTTTGTGGAAG
CGGTATTCGCAATATTTTAGTAGCTCGTTACAGTCCGGTGCGTTTTTGGTTTTTTGAAAGTGCGTCTTCA
GAGCGCTTTTGGTTTTCAAAAGCGCTCTGAAGTTCCTATACTTTCTAGCTAGAGAATAGGAACTTCGGAA
TAGGAACTTCAAAGCGTTTCCGAAAACGAGCGCTTCCGAAAATGCAACGCGAGCTGCGCACATACAGCTC
ACTGTTCACGTCGCACCTATATCTGCGTGTTGCCTGTATATATATATACATGAGAAGAACGGCATAGTGC
GTGTTTATGCTTAAATGCGTACTTATATGCGTCTATTTATGTAGGATGAAAGGTAGTCTAGTACCTCCTG
TGATATTATCCCATTCCATGCGGGGTATCGTATGCTTCCTTCAGCACTACCCTTTAGCTGTTCTATATGC
TGCCACTCCTCAATTGGATTAGTCTCATCCTTCAATGCTATCATTTCCTTTGATATTGGATCGATCCGAT
GATAAGCTGTCAAACATGAGAATTGGGTAATAACTGATATAATTAAATTGAAGCTCTAATTTGTGAGTTT
AGTATACATGCATTTACTTATAATACAGTTTTTTAGTTTTGCTGGCCGCATCTTCTCAAATATGCTTCCC
AGCCTGCTTTTCTGTAACGTTCACCCTCTACCTTAGCATCCCTTCCCTTTGCAAATAGTCCTCTTCCAAC
AATAATAATGTCAGATCCTGTAGAGACCACATCATCCACGGTTCTATACTGTTGACCCAATGCGTCTCCC
TTGTCATCTAAACCCACACCGGGTGTCATAATCAACCAATCGTAACCTTCATCTCTTCCACCCATGTCTC
TTTGAGCAATAAAGCCGATAACAAAATCTTTGTCGCTCTTCGCAATGTCAACAGTACCCTTAGTATATTC
TCCAGTAGATAGGGAGCCCTTGCATGACAATTCTGCTAACATCAAAAGGCCTCTAGGTTCCTTTGTTACT
TCTTCTGCCGCCTGCTTCAAACCGCTAACAATACCTGGGCCCACCACACCGTGTGCATTCGTAATGTCTG
CCCATTCTGCTATTCTGTATACACCCGCAGAGTACTGCAATTTGACTGTATTACCAATGTCAGCAAATTT
TCTGTCTTCGAAGAGTAAAAAATTGTACTTGGCGGATAATGCCTTTAGCGGCTTAACTGTGCCCTCCATG
GAAAAATCAGTCAAGATATCCACATGTGTTTTTAGTAAACAAATTTTGGGACCTAATGCTTCAACTAACT
CCAGTAATTCCTTGGTGGTACGAACATCCAATGAAGCACACAAGTTTGTTTGCTTTTCGTGCATGATATT
AAATAGCTTGGCAGCAACAGGACTAGGATGAGTAGCAGCACGTTCCTTATATGTAGCTTTCGACATGATT
TATCTTCGTTTCCTGCATGTTTTTGTTCTGTGCAGTTGGGTTAAGAATACTGGGCAATTTCATGTTTCTT
CAACACTACATATGCGTATATATACCAATCTAAGTCTGTGCTCCTTCCTTCGTTCTTCCTTCTGTTCGGA
GATTACCGAATCAAAAAAATTTCAAGGAAACCGAAATCAAAAAAAAGAATAAAAAAAAAATGATGAATTG
AAAAGCTAATTCTTGAAGACGAAAGGGCCTCGTGATACGCCTATTTTTATAGGTTAATGTCATGATAATA
ATGGTTTCTTAGACGTCAGGTGGCACTTTTCGGGGAAATGTGCGCGGAACCCCTATTTGTTTATTTTTCT
AAATACATTCAAATATGTATCCGCTCATGAGACAATAACCCTGATAAATGCTTCAATAATATTGAAAAAG
GAAGAGTATGAGTATTCAACATTTCCGTGTCGCCCTTATTCCCTTTTTTGCGGCATTTTGCCTTCCTGTT
TTTGCTCACCCAGAAACGCTGGTGAAAGTAAAAGATGCTGAAGATCAGTTGGGTGCACGAGTGGGTTACA
TCGAACTGGATCTCAACAGCGGTAAGATCCTTGAGAGTTTTCGCCCCGAAGAACGTTTTCCAATGATGAG
CACTTTTAAAGTTCTGCTATGTGGCGCGGTATTATCCCGTATTGACGCCGGGCAAGAGCAACTCGGTCGC
CGCATACACTATTCTCAGAATGACTTGGTTGAGTACTCACCAGTCACAGAAAAGCATCTTACGGATGGCA
TGACAGTAAGAGAATTATGCAGTGCTGCCATAACCATGAGTGATAACACTGCGGCCAACTTACTTCTGAC
AACGATCGGAGGACCGAAGGAGCTAACCGCTTTTTTGCACAACATGGGGGATCATGTAACTCGCCTTGAT
CGTTGGGAACCGGAGCTGAATGAAGCCATACCAAACGACGAGCGTGACACCACGATGCCTGTAGCAATGG
CAACAACGTTGCGCAAACTATTAACTGGCGAACTACTTACTCTAGCTTCCCGGCAACAATTAATAGACTG
GATGGAGGCGGATAAAGTTGCAGGACCACTTCTGCGCTCGGCCCTTCCGGCTGGCTGGTTTATTGCTGAT
AAATCTGGAGCCGGTGAGCGTGGGTCTCGCGGTATCATTGCAGCACTGGGGCCAGATGGTAAGCCCTCCC
GTATCGTAGTTATCTACACGACGGGGAGTCAGGCAACTATGGATGAACGAAATAGACAGATCGCTGAGAT
AGGTGCCTCACTGATTAAGCATTGGTAACTGTCAGACCAAGTTTACTCATATATACTTTAGATTGATTTA
AAACTTCATTTTTAATTTAAAAGGATCTAGGTGAAGATCCTTTTTGATAATCTCATGACCAAAATCCCTT
AACGTGAGTTTTCGTTCCACTGAGCGTCAGACCCCGTAGAAAAGATCAAAGGATCTTCTTGAGATCCTTT
TTTTCTGCGCGTAATCTGCTGCTTGCAAACAAAAAAACCACCGCTACCAGCGGTGGTTTGTTTGCCGGAT
CAAGAGCTACCAACTCTTTTTCCGAAGGTAACTGGCTTCAGCAGAGCGCAGATACCAAATACTGTTCTTC
TAGTGTAGCCGTAGTTAGGCCACCACTTCAAGAACTCTGTAGCACCGCCTACATACCTCGCTCTGCTAAT
CCTGTTACCAGTGGCTGCTGCCAGTGGCGATAAGTCGTGTCTTACCGGGTTGGACTCAAGACGATAGTTA
CCGGATAAGGCGCAGCGGTCGGGCTGAACGGGGGGTTCGTGCACACAGCCCAGCTTGGAGCGAACGACCT
ACACCGAACTGAGATACCTACAGCGTGAGCTATGAGAAAGCGCCACGCTTCCCGAAGGGAGAAAGGCGGA
CAGGTATCCGGTAAGCGGCAGGGTCGGAACAGGAGAGCGCACGAGGGAGCTTCCAGGGGGAAACGCCTGG
TATCTTTATAGTCCTGTCGGGTTTCGCCACCTCTGACTTGAGCGTCGATTTTTGTGATGCTCGTCAGGGG
GGCGGAGCCTATGGAAAAACGCCAGCAACGCGGCCTTTTTACGGTTCCTGGCCTTTTGCTGGCCTTTTGC
TCACATGTTCTTTCCTGCGTTATCCCCTGATTCTGTGGATAACCGTATTACCGCCTTTGAGTGAGCTGAT
ACCGCTCGCCGCAGCCGAACGACCGAGCGCAGCGAGTCAGTGAGCGAGGAAGCGGAAGAGCGCCCAATAC
GCAAACCGCCTCTCCCCGCGCGTTGGCCGATTCATTAATGCAGCTGGCACGACAGGTTTCCCGACTGGAA
AGCGGGCAGTGAGCGCAACGCAATTAATGTGAGTTAGCTCACTCATTAGGCACCCCAGGCTTTACACTTT
ATGCTTCCGGCTCGTATGTTGTGTGGAATTGTGAGCGGATAACAATTTCACACAGGAAACAGCTATGACC
ATGATTACGCCAAGCTTACCGCATCAGGAAATTGTAAGCGTTAATATTTTGTTAAAATTCGCGTTAAATT
TTTGTTAAATCAGCTCATTTTTTAACCAATAGGCCGAAATCGGCAAAATCCCTTATAAATCAAAAGAATA
GACCGAGATAGGGT
[37 nt withheld, positions 8135-8171]
AAAGAACGTGGACTCCAACGTCAAAGG
[49 nt withheld, positions 8199-8247]
T
[91 nt withheld, positions 8249-8339]
G
[124 nt withheld, positions 8341-8464]
CCATTCGC
Features (pLannotate 1.2.2; 26 found; start..end, strand, type, name):
      3..257     -  CDS            BRP1 (fragment): BRP1_YEAST - Protein predicted: Swiss-Prot protein existence level 4. From Saccharomyces cerevisiae (strain ATCC 204508 / S288c) (Baker's yeast).
    359..375     -  promoter       ARG4 promoter (fragment): S. cerevisiae ARG4
    480..563     +  CDS            YG007_YEAST: Protein predicted: Swiss-Prot protein existence level 4. From Saccharomyces cerevisiae (strain ATCC 204508 / S288c) (Baker's yeast).
    800..824     +  protein_bind   attB1: mutant version of attB; recombination site for the Gateway® BP reaction BP Clonase™
    847..1542    +  CDS            TagRFP: monomeric derivative of red fluorescent protein from Entacmaea quadricolor (Merzlyak et al., 2007) mammalian codon-optimized
   1633..2352    +  CDS            mTurquoise2: enhanced monomeric variant of CFP (Goedhart et al., 2012) mammalian codon-optimized
   2362..2386    -  protein_bind   attB2: mutant version of attB; recombination site for the Gateway® BP reaction BP Clonase™
   2414..2440    +  misc_feature   MCS (fragment): pBluescript multiple cloning site
   2449..2467    -  promoter       T7 promoter: promoter for bacteriophage T7 RNA polymerase
   2468..2611    +  CDS            ADH1 (fragment): ADH1_YEAST - Also known as ADC1. Experimental evidence at protein level: Swiss-Prot protein existence level 1. This isozyme preferentially catalyzes the conversion of primary unbranched alcohols to their corresponding aldehydes. Also shows activity toward secondary alcohols. From Saccharomyces cerevisiae (strain ATCC 204508 / S288c) (Baker's yeast).
   2615..2802    +  terminator     ADH1 terminator: S. cerevisiae ADH1; transcription terminator for the S. cerevisiae alcohol dehydrogenase 1 (ADH1) gene
   2810..2967    +  CDS            lacZα (fragment): LacZα fragment of β-galactosidase; lacZ fragment
   2973..3024    -  misc_feature   bom (fragment): basis of mobility region from pBR322
   3029..3112    +  CDS            RAF1 (fragment): RAF_YEAST - Experimental evidence at transcript level: Swiss-Prot protein existence level 2. Antagonizes transcriptional repression of recombinase FLP by REP1-REP2. May play a role in plasmid partitioning. From Saccharomyces cerevisiae (strain ATCC 204508 / S288c) (Baker's yeast).
   3266..4612    -  rep_origin     2μ ori: yeast 2μ plasmid origin of replication
   4617..4633    -  promoter       tet promoter (fragment): E. coli promoter for tetracycline efflux protein gene
   4723..5526    -  CDS            URA3: orotidine-5'-phosphate decarboxylase, required for uracil biosynthesis; S. cerevisiae URA3; yeast auxotrophic marker, counterselectable with 5-fluoroorotic acid (5-FOA)
   5527..5742    -  promoter       URA3 promoter: S. cerevisiae URA3
   5853..5957    +  promoter       AmpR promoter: bla
   5958..6818    +  CDS            AmpR: β-lactamase; bla; confers resistance to ampicillin, carbenicillin, and related antibiotics
   6989..7577    +  rep_origin     ori: high-copy-number ColE1/pMB1/pBR322/pUC origin of replication
   7760..7852    +  CDS            lacI (fragment): lac repressor; lacI; The lac repressor binds to the lac operator to inhibit transcription in E. coli. This inhibition can be relieved by adding lactose or isopropyl-β-D-thiogalactopyranoside (IPTG).
   7865..7886    +  protein_bind   CAP binding site: CAP binding activates transcription in the presence of cAMP. E. coli catabolite activator protein
   7901..7931    +  promoter       lac promoter: promoter for the E. coli lac operon
   7939..7955    +  protein_bind   lac operator: The lac repressor binds to the lac operator to inhibit transcription in E. coli. This inhibition can be relieved by adding lactose or isopropyl-β-D-thiogalactopyranoside (IPTG). lac repressor encoded by lacI
   8036..8464    -  rep_origin     f1 ori (sequence partly withheld): f1 bacteriophage origin of replication; arrow indicates direction of (+) strand synthesis
