>Addgene plasmid #118437 | pDRF1-GW tagRFP-T2A-mTurquoise2 | addgene full sequence | sequence record 240363 | Addgene NGS Result
TTTATACACACATTCAAAAGAAAGAAAAAAAATATACCCCAGCCTCGACTAGTGAATTCGCGGCCATCAC
AAGTTTGTACAAAAAAGCAGGCTGCTAGCGCTACCGGTCGCCACCATGGTGTCTAAGGGCGAAGAGCTGA
TTAAGGAGAACATGCACATGAAGCTCTACATGGAGGGCACCGTGAACAACCACCACTTCAAGTGCACATC
CGAGGGCGAAGGCAAGCCCTACGAGGGCACCCAGACCATGAGAATCAAGGTGGTCGAGGGCGGCCCTCTC
CCCTTCGCCTTCGACATCCTGGCTACCAGCTTCATGTACGGCAGCAGAACCTTCATCAACCACACCCAGG
GCATCCCCGACTTCTTTAAGCAGTCCTTCCCTGAGGGCTTCACATGGGAGAGAGTCACCACATACGAAGA
CGGGGGCGTGCTGACCGCTACCCAGGACACCAGCCTCCAGGACGGCTGCCTCATCTACAACGTCAAGATC
AGAGGGGTGAACTTCCCATCCAACGGCCCTGTGATGCAGAAGAAAACACTCGGCTGGGAGGCCAACACCG
AGATGCTGTACCCCGCTGACGGCGGCCTGGAAGGCAGAAGCGACATGGCCCTGAAGCTCGTGGGCGGGGG
CCACCTGATCTGCAACTTCAAGACCACATACAGATCCAAGAAACCCGCTAAGAACCTCAAGATGCCCGGC
GTCTACTATGTGGACCACAGACTGGAAAGAATCAAGGAGGCCGACAAAGAGACCTACGTCGAGCAGCACG
AGGTGGCTGTGGCCAGATACTGCGACCTCCCTAGCAAACTGCTGTACAAGTCCGGAGAGGGCAGAGGAAG
TCTTCTAACATGCGGTGACGTGGAGGAGAATCCCGGCCCTGGGGATCCACCGGTCGCCACCATGGTGAGC
AAGGGCGAGGAGCTGTTCACCGGGGTGGTGCCCATCCTGGTCGAGCTGGACGGCGACGTAAACGGCCACA
AGTTCAGCGTGTCCGGCGAGGGCGAGGGCGATGCCACCTACGGCAAGCTGACCCTGAAGTTCATCTGCAC
CACCGGCAAGCTGCCCGTGCCCTGGCCCACCCTCGTGACCACCCTGTCCTGGGGCGTGCAGTGCTTCGCC
CGCTACCCCGACCACATGAAGCAGCACGACTTCTTCAAGTCCGCCATGCCCGAAGGCTACGTCCAGGAGC
GCACCATCTTCTTCAAGGACGACGGCAACTACAAGACCCGCGCCGAGGTGAAGTTCGAGGGCGACACCCT
GGTGAACCGCATCGAGCTGAAGGGCATCGACTTCAAGGAGGACGGCAACATCCTGGGGCACAAGCTGGAG
TACAACTACTTTAGCGACAACGTCTATATCACCGCCGACAAGCAGAAGAACGGCATCAAGGCCAACTTCA
AGATCCGCCACAACATCGAGGACGGCGGCGTGCAGCTCGCCGACCACTACCAGCAGAACACCCCCATCGG
CGACGGCCCCGTGCTGCTGCCCGACAACCACTACCTGAGCACCCAGTCCAAGCTGAGCAAAGACCCCAAC
GAGAAGCGCGATCACATGGTCCTGCTGGAGTTCGTGACCGCCGCCGGGATCACTCTCGGCATGGACGAGC
TGTACAAGTAAAGCGGCCGCACCCAGCTTTCTTGTACAAAGTGGTGTAGTTAATTCATGATGGCCGCTGC
AGGTCGACCTCGAGGGGGGGCCCGGTACCCAATTCGCCCTATAGTGAGTCGTATTACGCGCGGATCCAGC
TTTGGACTTCTTCGCCAGAGGTTTGGTCAAGTCTCCAATCAAGGTTGTCGGCTTGTCTACCTTGCCAGAA
ATTTACGAAAAGATGGAAAAGGGTCAAATCGTTGGTAGATACGTTGTTGACACTTCTAAATAAGCGAATT
TCTTATGATTTATGATTTTTATTATTAAATAAGTTATAAAAAAAATAAGTGTATACAAATTTTAAAGTGA
CTCTTAGGTTTTAAAACGAAAATTCTTATTCTTGAGTAACTCTTTCCTGTAGGTCAGGTTGCTTTCTCAG
GTATAGCATGAGGTCGCTCTTATTGACCACACCTCTACCGGCATGCCAATTCACTGGCCGTCGTTTTACA
ACGTCGTGACTGGGAAAACCCTGGCGTTACCCAACTTAATCGCCTTGCAGCACATCCCCCTTTCGCCAGC
TGGCGTAATAGCGAAGAGGCCCGCACCGATCGCCCTTCCCAACAGTTGCGCAGCCTGAATGGCGAATGGC
GCCTGATGCGGTATTTTCTCCTTACGCATCTGTGCGGTATTTCACACCGCATAATCGGATCGTACTTGTT
ACCCATCATTGAATTTTGAACATCCGAACCTGGGAGTTTTCCCTGAAACAGATAGTATATTTGAACCTGT
ATAATAATATATAGTCTAGCGCTTTACGGAAGACAATGTATGTATTTCGGTTCCTGGAGAAACTATTGCA
TCTATTGCATAGGTAATCTTGCACGTCGCATCCCCGGTTCATTTTCTGCGTTTCCATCTTGCACTTCAAT
AGCATATCTTTGTTAACGAAGCATCTGTGCTTCATTTTGTAGAACAAAAATGCAACGCGAGAGCGCTAAT
TTTTCAAACAAAGAATCTGAGCTGCATTTTTACAGAACAGAAATGCAACGCGAAAGCGCTATTTTACCAA
CGAAGAATCTGTGCTTCATTTTTGTAAAACAAAAATGCAACGCGAGAGCGCTAATTTTTCAAACAAAGAA
TCTGAGCTGCATTTTTACAGAACAGAAATGCAACGCGAGAGCGCTATTTTACCAACAAAGAATCTATACT
TCTTTTTTGTTCTACAAAAATGCATCCCGAGAGCGCTATTTTTCTAACAAAGCATCTTAGATTACTTTTT
TTCTCCTTTGTGCGCTCTATAATGCAGTCTCTTGATAACTTTTTGCACTGTAGGTCCGTTAAGGTTAGAA
GAAGGCTACTTTGGTGTCTATTTTCTCTTCCATAAAAAAAGCCTGACTCCACTTCCCGCGTTTACTGATT
ACTAGCGAAGCTGCGGGTGCATTTTTTCAAGATAAAGGCATCCCCGATTATATTCTATACCGATGTGGAT
TGCGCATACTTTGTGAACAGAAAGTGATAGCGTTGATGATTCTTCATTGGTCAGAAAATTATGAACGGTT
TCTTCTATTTTGTCTCTATATACTACGTATAGGAAATGTTTACATTTTCGTATTGTTTTCGATTCACTCT
ATGAATAGTTCTTACTACAATTTTTTTGTCTAAAGAGTAATACTAGAGATAAACATAAAAAATGTAGAGG
TCGAGTTTAGATGCAAGTTCAAGGAGCGAAAGGTGGATGGGTAGGTTATATAGGGATATAGCACAGAGAT
ATATAGCAAAGAGATACTTTTGAGCAATGTTTGTGGAAGCGGTATTCGCAATATTTTAGTAGCTCGTTAC
AGTCCGGTGCGTTTTTGGTTTTTTGAAAGTGCGTCTTCAGAGCGCTTTTGGTTTTCAAAAGCGCTCTGAA
GTTCCTATACTTTCTAGCTAGAGAATAGGAACTTCGGAATAGGAACTTCAAAGCGTTTCCGAAAACGAGC
GCTTCCGAAAATGCAACGCGAGCTGCGCACATACAGCTCACTGTTCACGTCGCACCTATATCTGCGTGTT
GCCTGTATATATATATACATGAGAAGAACGGCATAGTGCGTGTTTATGCTTAAATGCGTACTTATATGCG
TCTATTTATGTAGGATGAAAGGTAGTCTAGTACCTCCTGTGATATTATCCCATTCCATGCGGGGTATCGT
ATGCTTCCTTCAGCACTACCCTTTAGCTGTTCTATATGCTGCCACTCCTCAATTGGATTAGTCTCATCCT
TCAATGCTATCATTTCCTTTGATATTGGATCGATCCGATGATAAGCTGTCAAACATGAGAATTGGGTAAT
AACTGATATAATTAAATTGAAGCTCTAATTTGTGAGTTTAGTATACATGCATTTACTTATAATACAGTTT
TTTAGTTTTGCTGGCCGCATCTTCTCAAATATGCTTCCCAGCCTGCTTTTCTGTAACGTTCACCCTCTAC
CTTAGCATCCCTTCCCTTTGCAAATAGTCCTCTTCCAACAATAATAATGTCAGATCCTGTAGAGACCACA
TCATCCACGGTTCTATACTGTTGACCCAATGCGTCTCCCTTGTCATCTAAACCCACACCGGGTGTCATAA
TCAACCAATCGTAACCTTCATCTCTTCCACCCATGTCTCTTTGAGCAATAAAGCCGATAACAAAATCTTT
GTCGCTCTTCGCAATGTCAACAGTACCCTTAGTATATTCTCCAGTAGATAGGGAGCCCTTGCATGACAAT
TCTGCTAACATCAAAAGGCCTCTAGGTTCCTTTGTTACTTCTTCTGCCGCCTGCTTCAAACCGCTAACAA
TACCTGGGCCCACCACACCGTGTGCATTCGTAATGTCTGCCCATTCTGCTATTCTGTATACACCCGCAGA
GTACTGCAATTTGACTGTATTACCAATGTCAGCAAATTTTCTGTCTTCGAAGAGTAAAAAATTGTACTTG
GCGGATAATGCCTTTAGCGGCTTAACTGTGCCCTCCATGGAAAAATCAGTCAAGATATCCACATGTGTTT
TTAGTAAACAAATTTTGGGACCTAATGCTTCAACTAACTCCAGTAATTCCTTGGTGGTACGAACATCCAA
TGAAGCACACAAGTTTGTTTGCTTTTCGTGCATGATATTAAATAGCTTGGCAGCAACAGGACTAGGATGA
GTAGCAGCACGTTCCTTATATGTAGCTTTCGACATGATTTATCTTCGTTTCCTGCATGTTTTTGTTCTGT
GCAGTTGGGTTAAGAATACTGGGCAATTTCATGTTTCTTCAACACTACATATGCGTATATATACCAATCT
AAGTCTGTGCTCCTTCCTTCGTTCTTCCTTCTGTTCGGAGATTACCGAATCAAAAAAATTTCAAGGAAAC
CGAAATCAAAAAAAAGAATAAAAAAAAAATGATGAATTGAAAAGCTAATTCTTGAAGACGAAAGGGCCTC
GTGATACGCCTATTTTTATAGGTTAATGTCATGATAATAATGGTTTCTTAGACGTCAGGTGGCACTTTTC
GGGGAAATGTGCGCGGAACCCCTATTTGTTTATTTTTCTAAATACATTCAAATATGTATCCGCTCATGAG
ACAATAACCCTGATAAATGCTTCAATAATATTGAAAAAGGAAGAGTATGAGTATTCAACATTTCCGTGTC
GCCCTTATTCCCTTTTTTGCGGCATTTTGCCTTCCTGTTTTTGCTCACCCAGAAACGCTGGTGAAAGTAA
AAGATGCTGAAGATCAGTTGGGTGCACGAGTGGGTTACATCGAACTGGATCTCAACAGCGGTAAGATCCT
TGAGAGTTTTCGCCCCGAAGAACGTTTTCCAATGATGAGCACTTTTAAAGTTCTGCTATGTGGCGCGGTA
TTATCCCGTATTGACGCCGGGCAAGAGCAACTCGGTCGCCGCATACACTATTCTCAGAATGACTTGGTTG
AGTACTCACCAGTCACAGAAAAGCATCTTACGGATGGCATGACAGTAAGAGAATTATGCAGTGCTGCCAT
AACCATGAGTGATAACACTGCGGCCAACTTACTTCTGACAACGATCGGAGGACCGAAGGAGCTAACCGCT
TTTTTGCACAACATGGGGGATCATGTAACTCGCCTTGATCGTTGGGAACCGGAGCTGAATGAAGCCATAC
CAAACGACGAGCGTGACACCACGATGCCTGTAGCAATGGCAACAACGTTGCGCAAACTATTAACTGGCGA
ACTACTTACTCTAGCTTCCCGGCAACAATTAATAGACTGGATGGAGGCGGATAAAGTTGCAGGACCACTT
CTGCGCTCGGCCCTTCCGGCTGGCTGGTTTATTGCTGATAAATCTGGAGCCGGTGAGCGTGGGTCTCGCG
GTATCATTGCAGCACTGGGGCCAGATGGTAAGCCCTCCCGTATCGTAGTTATCTACACGACGGGGAGTCA
GGCAACTATGGATGAACGAAATAGACAGATCGCTGAGATAGGTGCCTCACTGATTAAGCATTGGTAACTG
TCAGACCAAGTTTACTCATATATACTTTAGATTGATTTAAAACTTCATTTTTAATTTAAAAGGATCTAGG
TGAAGATCCTTTTTGATAATCTCATGACCAAAATCCCTTAACGTGAGTTTTCGTTCCACTGAGCGTCAGA
CCCCGTAGAAAAGATCAAAGGATCTTCTTGAGATCCTTTTTTTCTGCGCGTAATCTGCTGCTTGCAAACA
AAAAAACCACCGCTACCAGCGGTGGTTTGTTTGCCGGATCAAGAGCTACCAACTCTTTTTCCGAAGGTAA
CTGGCTTCAGCAGAGCGCAGATACCAAATACTGTTCTTCTAGTGTAGCCGTAGTTAGGCCACCACTTCAA
GAACTCTGTAGCACCGCCTACATACCTCGCTCTGCTAATCCTGTTACCAGTGGCTGCTGCCAGTGGCGAT
AAGTCGTGTCTTACCGGGTTGGACTCAAGACGATAGTTACCGGATAAGGCGCAGCGGTCGGGCTGAACGG
GGGGTTCGTGCACACAGCCCAGCTTGGAGCGAACGACCTACACCGAACTGAGATACCTACAGCGTGAGCT
ATGAGAAAGCGCCACGCTTCCCGAAGGGAGAAAGGCGGACAGGTATCCGGTAAGCGGCAGGGTCGGAACA
GGAGAGCGCACGAGGGAGCTTCCAGGGGGAAACGCCTGGTATCTTTATAGTCCTGTCGGGTTTCGCCACC
TCTGACTTGAGCGTCGATTTTTGTGATGCTCGTCAGGGGGGCGGAGCCTATGGAAAAACGCCAGCAACGC
GGCCTTTTTACGGTTCCTGGCCTTTTGCTGGCCTTTTGCTCACATGTTCTTTCCTGCGTTATCCCCTGAT
TCTGTGGATAACCGTATTACCGCCTTTGAGTGAGCTGATACCGCTCGCCGCAGCCGAACGACCGAGCGCA
GCGAGTCAGTGAGCGAGGAAGCGGAAGAGCGCCCAATACGCAAACCGCCTCTCCCCGCGCGTTGGCCGAT
TCATTAATGCAGCTGGCACGACAGGTTTCCCGACTGGAAAGCGGGCAGTGAGCGCAACGCAATTAATGTG
AGTTAGCTCACTCATTAGGCACCCCAGGCTTTACACTTTATGCTTCCGGCTCGTATGTTGTGTGGAATTG
TGAGCGGATAACAATTTCACACAGGAAACAGCTATGACCATGATTACGCCAAGCTTACCGCATCAGGAAA
TTGTAAGCGTTAATATTTTGTTAAAATTCGCGTTAAATTTTTGTTAAATCAGCTCATTTTTTAACCAATA
GGCCGAAATCGGCAAAATCCCTTATAAATCAAAAGAATAGACCGAGATAGGGT
[37 nt withheld, positions 7404-7440]
AAAGAACGTGGACTCCAACGTCAAAGG
[49 nt withheld, positions 7468-7516]
T
[91 nt withheld, positions 7518-7608]
G
[124 nt withheld, positions 7610-7733]
CCATTCGCCAAGCTTCCTGAAACGGAGAAACATAAACAGGCATTGCTGGGATCACCCATACATCACTCTG
TTTTGCCTGACCTTTTCCGGTAATTTGAAAACAAACCCGGTCTCGAAGCGGAGATCCGGCGATAATTACC
GCAGAAATAAACCCATACACGAGACGTAGAACCAGCCGCACATGGCCGGAGAAACTCCTGCGAGAATTTC
GTAAACTCGCGCGCATTGCATCTGTATTTCCTAATGCGGCACTTCCAGGCCTCGATCGAGACCGTTTATC
CATTGCTTTTTTGTTGTCTTTTTCCCTCGTTCACAGAAAGTCTGAAGAAGCTATAGTAGAACTATGAGCT
TTTTTTGTTTCTGTTTTCCTTTTTTTTTTTTTTACCTCTGTGGAAATTGTTACTCTCACACTCTTTAGTT
CGTTTGTTTGTTTTGTTTATTCCAATTATGACCGGTGACGAAACGTGGTCGATGGTGGGTACCGCTTATG
CTCCCCTCCATTAGTTTCGATTATATAAAAAGGCCAAATATTGTATTATTTTCAAATGTCCTATCATTAT
CGTCTAACATCTAATTTCTCTTAAATTTTTTCTCTTTCTTTCCTATAACACCAATAGTGAAAATCTTTTT
TTCTTCTATATCTACAAAAACTTTTTTTTTCTATCAACCTCGTTGATAAATTTTTTCTTTAACAATCGTT
AATAATTAATTAATTGGAAAATAACCATTTTTTCTCTCT
Features (pLannotate 1.2.2; 26 found; start..end, strand, type, name):
     69..93      +  protein_bind   attB1: mutant version of attB; recombination site for the Gateway® BP reaction BP Clonase™
    116..811     +  CDS            TagRFP: monomeric derivative of red fluorescent protein from Entacmaea quadricolor (Merzlyak et al., 2007) mammalian codon-optimized
    902..1621    +  CDS            mTurquoise2: enhanced monomeric variant of CFP (Goedhart et al., 2012) mammalian codon-optimized
   1631..1655    -  protein_bind   attB2: mutant version of attB; recombination site for the Gateway® BP reaction BP Clonase™
   1683..1709    +  misc_feature   MCS (fragment): pBluescript multiple cloning site
   1718..1736    -  promoter       T7 promoter: promoter for bacteriophage T7 RNA polymerase
   1737..1880    +  CDS            ADH1 (fragment): ADH1_YEAST - Also known as ADC1. Experimental evidence at protein level: Swiss-Prot protein existence level 1. This isozyme preferentially catalyzes the conversion of primary unbranched alcohols to their corresponding aldehydes. Also shows activity toward secondary alcohols. From Saccharomyces cerevisiae (strain ATCC 204508 / S288c) (Baker's yeast).
   1884..2071    +  terminator     ADH1 terminator: S. cerevisiae ADH1; transcription terminator for the S. cerevisiae alcohol dehydrogenase 1 (ADH1) gene
   2079..2236    +  CDS            lacZα (fragment): LacZα fragment of β-galactosidase; lacZ fragment
   2242..2293    -  misc_feature   bom (fragment): basis of mobility region from pBR322
   2298..2381    +  CDS            RAF1 (fragment): RAF_YEAST - Experimental evidence at transcript level: Swiss-Prot protein existence level 2. Antagonizes transcriptional repression of recombinase FLP by REP1-REP2. May play a role in plasmid partitioning. From Saccharomyces cerevisiae (strain ATCC 204508 / S288c) (Baker's yeast).
   2535..3881    -  rep_origin     2μ ori: yeast 2μ plasmid origin of replication
   3886..3902    -  promoter       tet promoter (fragment): E. coli promoter for tetracycline efflux protein gene
   3992..4795    -  CDS            URA3: orotidine-5'-phosphate decarboxylase, required for uracil biosynthesis; S. cerevisiae URA3; yeast auxotrophic marker, counterselectable with 5-fluoroorotic acid (5-FOA)
   4796..5011    -  promoter       URA3 promoter: S. cerevisiae URA3
   5122..5226    +  promoter       AmpR promoter: bla
   5227..6087    +  CDS            AmpR: β-lactamase; bla; confers resistance to ampicillin, carbenicillin, and related antibiotics
   6258..6846    +  rep_origin     ori: high-copy-number ColE1/pMB1/pBR322/pUC origin of replication
   7029..7121    +  CDS            lacI (fragment): lac repressor; lacI; The lac repressor binds to the lac operator to inhibit transcription in E. coli. This inhibition can be relieved by adding lactose or isopropyl-β-D-thiogalactopyranoside (IPTG).
   7134..7155    +  protein_bind   CAP binding site: CAP binding activates transcription in the presence of cAMP. E. coli catabolite activator protein
   7170..7200    +  promoter       lac promoter: promoter for the E. coli lac operon
   7208..7224    +  protein_bind   lac operator: The lac repressor binds to the lac operator to inhibit transcription in E. coli. This inhibition can be relieved by adding lactose or isopropyl-β-D-thiogalactopyranoside (IPTG). lac repressor encoded by lacI
   7305..7733    -  rep_origin     f1 ori (sequence partly withheld): f1 bacteriophage origin of replication; arrow indicates direction of (+) strand synthesis
   7744..7998    -  CDS            BRP1 (fragment): BRP1_YEAST - Protein predicted: Swiss-Prot protein existence level 4. From Saccharomyces cerevisiae (strain ATCC 204508 / S288c) (Baker's yeast).
   8100..8116    -  promoter       ARG4 promoter (fragment): S. cerevisiae ARG4
   8221..8304    +  CDS            YG007_YEAST: Protein predicted: Swiss-Prot protein existence level 4. From Saccharomyces cerevisiae (strain ATCC 204508 / S288c) (Baker's yeast).
