[The description below was written by a language model from this plasmid's Addgene catalogue record and pLannotate feature annotations shown in this document.]
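Description:
pDRF1-GW tagRFP-T2A-mTurquoise2 is an 8,472 bp yeast expression plasmid built on the pDRF1-GW backbone, a Gateway-compatible E. coli/Saccharomyces cerevisiae shuttle vector. In bacteria it replicates from a high-copy ColE1/pUC-type origin and is selected through the β-lactamase (AmpR) gene. An f1 origin and remnants of a pBluescript-style lac/lacZα region are also present. In yeast it is maintained episomally by the 2μ origin and selected by uracil prototrophy through URA3 under its own promoter, a marker that can also be counterselected with 5-FOA.

The payload is a synthetic bicistronic reading frame flanked by attB1 and attB2 sites, which are characteristic of a Gateway expression clone, although the catalogue lists restriction enzyme cloning. TagRFP, a monomeric red fluorescent protein, comes first, followed after a gap of about 90 bp by mTurquoise2, a bright monomeric cyan variant. Both are annotated as mammalian codon-optimized. The annotation tool does not label the gap, but from the construct name it should hold the T2A peptide. This viral 2A element causes ribosomal skipping, so the two proteins are released separately from a single transcript. That arrangement fits the stated purpose of equimolar expression of tagRFP and mTurquoise2. The ADH1 terminator lies downstream of the cassette.

Neither the catalogue fields nor the feature tables name the yeast promoter driving the insert. The region upstream of attB1 carries only fragmentary yeast genomic matches. The two feature tables, one from the depositor sequence and one from repository sequencing, list the same features and differ only in their start coordinate. The associated publication characterises fluorescent proteins in vivo in budding yeast, so the plasmid probably served to compare one fluorescent protein against a co-expressed reference.
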