Addgene plasmid #118437: pDRF1-GW tagRFP-T2A-mTurquoise2
Purpose: Produces equimolar expression of tagRFP and mTq2
Depositing lab: Bas Teusink. Depositing organization: Vrije Universiteit Amsterdam. Publication: In vivo characterisation of fluorescent proteins in budding yeast. Botman D, de Groot DH, Schmidt P, Goedhart J, Teusink B. Sci Rep. 2019 Feb 19;9(1):2234. doi: 10.1038/s41598-019-38913-z. PubMed 30783202.
Backbone
  Vector backbone: pDRF1-GW
  Vector type: Yeast Expression
  Selectable markers: URA3
Growth in bacteria
  Bacterial resistance: Ampicillin, 100 μg/mL
  Growth temperature: 37°C
  Growth strain: DH5alpha
  Copy number: High Copy
Gene/Insert
  Gene/Insert name: tagRFP-T2A-mTurquoise2
  Species: Synthetic
  Cloning method: Restriction Enzyme; 5′ cloning site unknown (unknown if destroyed); 3′ cloning site unknown (unknown if destroyed)
  Sequencing primers: 5′ AACAATCGTTAATAATTAATTAATTGG; 3′ GAGTCACTTTAAAATTTGTATACAC
Terms and licenses: Academic/Nonprofit Terms; Industry Terms: Not Available to Industry
How to cite: pDRF1-GW tagRFP-T2A-mTurquoise2 was a gift from Bas Teusink (Addgene plasmid # 118437 ; http://n2t.net/addgene:118437 ; RRID:Addgene_118437)
